Addgene plasmid #78364: pNX3b-PK12
Purpose: fission yeast epitope tagging
Depositing lab: Kazunori Tomita. Depositing organization: University College London. Publication: Sequential and counter-selectable cassettes for fission yeast. Amelina H, Moiseeva V, Collopy LC, Pearson SR, Armstrong CA, Tomita K. BMC Biotechnol. 2016 Nov 8;16(1):76. 10.1186/s12896-016-0307-4 PubMed 27825338.
Backbone
  Vector backbone: pFA6a-hygMX6
  Selectable markers: Hygromycin
Growth in bacteria
  Bacterial resistance: Ampicillin, 100 μg/mL
  Growth temperature: 37°C
  Growth strain: DH5alpha
  Copy number: High Copy
Gene/Insert 1
  Gene/Insert name: 12xPK (alt name: V5)
Gene/Insert 2
  Gene/Insert name: hygMX6 (alt name: hphMX6)
  Species: S. cerevisiae (budding yeast), S. pombe (fission yeast)
Terms and licenses: Academic/Nonprofit Terms; Industry Terms: Not Available to Industry
How to cite: pNX3b-PK12 was a gift from Kazunori Tomita (Addgene plasmid # 78364 ; http://n2t.net/addgene:78364 ; RRID:Addgene_78364)
