[The description below was written by a language model from this plasmid's Addgene catalogue record and pLannotate feature annotations shown in this document.]
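Description:
pNX3b-PK12 is a fission yeast epitope-tagging plasmid built on the pFA6a-hygMX6 backbone, a member of the widely used pFA6a family of cassette vectors. It is a 4,769 bp plasmid maintained in E. coli through a high-copy ColE1/pUC-type origin and selected with ampicillin via the β-lactamase gene and its native promoter. The short rop and bom fragments and the SP6 promoter in the annotation are backbone remnants and do not appear to contribute to the construct's function. No yeast replication origin is annotated, which fits a plasmid that supplies a cassette for chromosomal integration rather than replicating episomally in yeast.

The payload is a tagging module made of twelve tandem copies of the PK (V5) epitope, followed by the S. cerevisiae ADH1 transcription terminator and then the hphMX6 (hygMX6) marker, which confers hygromycin resistance in both budding and fission yeast. The automated feature table does not call the 12xPK repeats themselves, but the unannotated interval between the SP6 promoter and the ADH1 terminator is where the tag would be expected to lie. No promoter for the tag is recorded. This is consistent with the usual logic of such cassettes: the tag is fused in frame to the 3′ end of a chromosomal gene, so the fusion is expressed from the endogenous promoter and terminated by the ADH1 terminator, while integrants are selected on hygromycin.

The construct is used for C-terminal PK/V5 tagging of S. pombe proteins for antibody-based detection or purification. It belongs to a published set of sequential and counter-selectable cassettes for fission yeast, but the record does not detail how this particular plasmid fits into that scheme.
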