Features (pLannotate 1.2.2; 8 found; start..end, strand, type, name):
     70..105     +  CDS            rop (fragment): Rop protein, which maintains plasmids at low copy number; rop
    207..258     +  misc_feature   bom (fragment): basis of mobility region from pBR322
    321..339     +  promoter       SP6 promoter: promoter for bacteriophage SP6 RNA polymerase
    969..1156    +  terminator     ADH1 terminator: S. cerevisiae ADH1; transcription terminator for the S. cerevisiae alcohol dehydrogenase 1 (ADH1) gene
   1215..2790    +  gene           hphMX6: yeast selectable marker conferring hygromycin resistance
   3020..3608    -  rep_origin     ori: high-copy-number ColE1/pMB1/pBR322/pUC origin of replication
   3779..4639    -  CDS            AmpR: β-lactamase; bla; confers resistance to ampicillin, carbenicillin, and related antibiotics
   4640..4744    -  promoter       AmpR promoter: bla
>Addgene plasmid #78364 | pNX3b-PK12 | depositor full sequence | sequence record 160586 | pNX3b-PK12 sequence 4769 bps
GACGTCTAAGAAACCATTATTATCATGACATTAACCTATAAAAATAGGCGTATCACGAGGCCCTTTCGTC
TCGCGCGTTTCGGTGATGACGGTGAAAACCTCTGACACATGCAGCTCCCGGAGACGGTCACAGCTTGTCT
GTAAGCGGATGCCGGGAGCAGACAAGCCCGTCAGGGCGCGTCAGCGGGTGTTGGCGGGTGTCGGGGCTGG
CTTAACTATGCGGCATCAGAGCAGATTGTACTGAGAGTGCACCATATGGACATATTGTCGTTAGAACGCG
GCTACAATTAATACATAACCTTATGTATCATACACATACGATTTAGGTGACACTATAGAACGCGGCCGCC
AGCTGAAGCTTCGTACGCTGCAGGTCGACGGATCCCCGGGTTAATTAACGCTAGCGGTAAGCCTATTCCT
AACCCTCTTTTGGGTCTCGATTCTACAGGTGGAAAACCAATCCCCAACCCACTCCTCGGCCTTGACTCAA
CTGGCAAACCCATACCAAATCCTTTACTTGGATTAGATAGTACCTCTAGCGGTAAGCCTATTCCTAACCC
TCTTTTGGGTCTCGATTCTACAGGTGGAAAACCAATCCCCAACCCACTCCTCGGCCTTGACTCAACTGGC
AAACCCATACCAAATCCTTTACTTGGATTAGATAGTACCTCTAGCGGTAAGCCTATTCCTAACCCTCTTT
TGGGTCTCGATTCTACAGGTGGAAAACCAATCCCCAACCCACTCCTCGGCCTTGACTCAACTGGCAAACC
CATACCAAATCCTTTACTTGGATTAGATAGTACCTCTAGCGGTAAGCCTATTCCTAACCCTCTTTTGGGT
CTCGATTCTACAGGTGGAAAACCAATCCCCAACCCACTCCTCGGCCTTGACTCAACTGGCAAACCCATAC
CAAATCCTTTACTTGGATTAGATAGTACCTCTAGATGAGGCGCGCCACTTCTAAATAAGCGAATTTCTTA
TGATTTATGATTTTTATTATTAAATAAGTTATAAAAAAAATAAGTGTATACAAATTTTAAAGTGACTCTT
AGGTTTTAAAACGAAAATTCTTATTCTTGAGTAACTCTTTCCTGTAGGTCAGGTTGCTTTCTCAGGTATA
GTATGAGGTCGCTCTTATTGACCACACCTCTACCGGCAGATCCGCTAGGAGATCTGTTTAGCTTGCCTCG
TCCCCGCCGGGTCACCCGGTCAGCGACATGGAGGCCCAGAATACCCTCCTTGACAGTCTTGACGTGCGCA
GCTCAGGGGCATGATGTGACTGTCGCCCGTACATTTAGCCCATACATCCCCATGTATAATCATTTGCATC
CATACATTTTGATGGCCGCACGGCGCGAAGCAAAAATTACGGCTCCTCGCTGCGGACCTGCGAGCAGGGA
AACGCTCCCCTCACAGACGCGTTGAATTGTCCCCACGCCGCGCCCCTGTAGAGAAATATAAAAGGTTAGG
ATTTGCCACTGAGGTTCTTCTTTCATATACTTCCTTTTAAAATCTTGCTAGGATACAGTTCTCACATCAC
ATCCGAACATAAACAACCATGGGTAAAAAGCCTGAACTCACCGCGACGTCTGTCGAGAAGTTTCTGATCG
AAAAGTTCGACAGCGTCTCCGACCTGATGCAGCTCTCGGAGGGCGAAGAATCTCGTGCTTTCAGCTTCGA
TGTAGGAGGGCGTGGATATGTCCTGCGGGTAAATAGCTGCGCCGATGGTTTCTACAAAGATCGTTATGTT
TATCGGCACTTTGCATCGGCCGCGCTCCCGATTCCGGAAGTGCTTGACATTGGGGAATTCAGCGAGAGCC
TGACCTATTGCATCTCCCGCCGTGCACAGGGTGTCACGTTGCAAGACCTGCCTGAAACCGAACTGCCCGC
TGTTCTGCAGCCGGTCGCGGAGGCCATGGATGCGATCGCTGCGGCCGATCTTAGCCAGACGAGCGGGTTC
GGCCCATTCGGACCGCAAGGAATCGGTCAATACACTACATGGCGTGATTTCATATGCGCGATTGCTGATC
CCCATGTGTATCACTGGCAAACTGTGATGGACGACACCGTCAGTGCGTCCGTCGCGCAGGCTCTCGATGA
GCTGATGCTTTGGGCCGAGGACTGCCCCGAAGTCCGGCACCTCATGCACGCGGATTTCGGCTCCAACAAT
GTCCTGACGGACAATGGCCGCATAACAGCGGTCATTGACTGGAGCGAGGCGATGTTCGGGGATTCCCAAT
ACGAGGTCGCCAACATCTTCTTCTGGAGGCCGTGGTTGGCTTGTATGGAGCAGCAGACGCGCTACTTCGA
GCGGAGGCATCCGGAGCTTGCAGGATCGCCGCGGCTCCGGGCGTATATGCTCCGCATTGGTCTTGACCAA
CTCTATCAGAGCTTGGTTGACGGCAATTTCGATGATGCAGCTTGGGCGCAGGGTCGATGCGACGCAATCG
TCCGATCCGGAGCCGGGACTGTCGGGCGTACACAAATCGCCCGCAGAAGCGCGGCCGTCTGGACCGATGG
CTGTGTAGAAGTACTCGCCGATAGTGGAAACCGACGCCCCAGCACTCGTCCGAGGGCAAAGGAATAATCA
GTACTGACAATAAAAAGATTCTTGTTTTCAAGAACTTGTCATTTGTATAGTTTTTTTACATTGTAGTTGT
TCTATTTTAATCAAATGTTAGCGTGATTTATATTTTTTTTCGCCTCGACATCATCTGCCCAGATGCGAAG
TTAAGTGCGCAGAAAGTAATATCATGCGTCAATCGTATGTGAATGCTGGTCGCTATACTGCTGTCGATTC
GATACTAACGCCGCCATCCAGTTTAAACGAGCTCGAATTCTAGGCTTCCTCGCTCACTGACTCGCTGCGC
TCGGTCGTTCGGCTGCGGCGAGCGGTATCAGCTCACTCAAAGGCGGTAATACGGTTATCCACAGAATCAG
GGGATAACGCAGGAAAGAACATGTGAGCAAAAGGCCAGCAAAAGGCCAGGAACCGTAAAAAGGCCGCGTT
GCTGGCGTTTTTCCATAGGCTCCGCCCCCCTGACGAGCATCACAAAAATCGACGCTCAAGTCAGAGGTGG
CGAAACCCGACAGGACTATAAAGATACCAGGCGTTTCCCCCTGGAAGCTCCCTCGTGCGCTCTCCTGTTC
CGACCCTGCCGCTTACCGGATACCTGTCCGCCTTTCTCCCTTCGGGAAGCGTGGCGCTTTCTCAATGCTC
ACGCTGTAGGTATCTCAGTTCGGTGTAGGTCGTTCGCTCCAAGCTGGGCTGTGTGCACGAACCCCCCGTT
CAGCCCGACCGCTGCGCCTTATCCGGTAACTATCGTCTTGAGTCCAACCCGGTAAGACACGACTTATCGC
CACTGGCAGCAGCCACTGGTAACAGGATTAGCAGAGCGAGGTATGTAGGCGGTGCTACAGAGTTCTTGAA
GTGGTGGCCTAACTACGGCTACACTAGAAGGACAGTATTTGGTATCTGCGCTCTGCTGAAGCCAGTTACC
TTCGGAAAAAGAGTTGGTAGCTCTTGATCCGGCAAACAAACCACCGCTGGTAGCGGTGGTTTTTTTGTTT
GCAAGCAGCAGATTACGCGCAGAAAAAAAGGATCTCAAGAAGATCCTTTGATCTTTTCTACGGGGTCTGA
CGCTCAGTGGAACGAAAACTCACGTTAAGGGATTTTGGTCATGAGATTATCAAAAAGGATCTTCACCTAG
ATCCTTTTAAATTAAAAATGAAGTTTTAAATCAATCTAAAGTATATATGAGTAAACTTGGTCTGACAGTT
ACCAATGCTTAATCAGTGAGGCACCTATCTCAGCGATCTGTCTATTTCGTTCATCCATAGTTGCCTGACT
CCCCGTCGTGTAGATAACTACGATACGGGAGGGCTTACCATCTGGCCCCAGTGCTGCAATGATACCGCGA
GACCCACGCTCACCGGCTCCAGATTTATCAGCAATAAACCAGCCAGCCGGAAGGGCCGAGCGCAGAAGTG
GTCCTGCAACTTTATCCGCCTCCATCCAGTCTATTAATTGTTGCCGGGAAGCTAGAGTAAGTAGTTCGCC
AGTTAATAGTTTGCGCAACGTTGTTGCCATTGCTACAGGCATCGTGGTGTCACGCTCGTCGTTTGGTATG
GCTTCATTCAGCTCCGGTTCCCAACGATCAAGGCGAGTTACATGATCCCCCATGTTGTGCAAAAAAGCGG
TTAGCTCCTTCGGTCCTCCGATCGTTGTCAGAAGTAAGTTGGCCGCAGTGTTATCACTCATGGTTATGGC
AGCACTGCATAATTCTCTTACTGTCATGCCATCCGTAAGATGCTTTTCTGTGACTGGTGAGTACTCAACC
AAGTCATTCTGAGAATAGTGTATGCGGCGACCGAGTTGCTCTTGCCCGGCGTCAATACGGGATAATACCG
CGCCACATAGCAGAACTTTAAAAGTGCTCATCATTGGAAAACGTTCTTCGGGGCGAAAACTCTCAAGGAT
CTTACCGCTGTTGAGATCCAGTTCGATGTAACCCACTCGTGCACCCAACTGATCTTCAGCATCTTTTACT
TTCACCAGCGTTTCTGGGTGAGCAAAAACAGGAAGGCAAAATGCCGCAAAAAAGGGAATAAGGGCGACAC
GGAAATGTTGAATACTCATACTCTTCCTTTTTCAATATTATTGAAGCATTTATCAGGGTTATTGTCTCAT
GAGCGGATACATATTTGAATGTATTTAGAAAAATAAACAAATAGGGGTTCCGCGCACATTTCCCCGAAAA
GTGCCACCT
