>Addgene plasmid #78364 | pNX3b-PK12 | addgene partial sequence | sequence record 149591 | SP6 5'-ATTTAGGTGACACTATAG-3'
TTCGTACGCTGCAGGTCGACGGATCCCCGGGTTAATTAACGCTAGCGGTAAGCCTATTCCTAACCCTCTT
TTGGGTCTCGATTCTACAGGTGGAAAACCAATCCCCAACCCACTCCTCGGCCTTGACTCAACTGGCAAAC
CCATACCAAATCCTTTACTTGGATTAGATAGTACCTCTAGCGGTAAGCCTATTCCTAACCCTCTTTTGGG
TCTCGATTCTACAGGTGGAAAACCAATCCCCAACCCACTCCTCGGCCTTGACTCAACTGGCAAACCCATA
CCAAATCCTTTACTTGGATTAGATAGTACCTCTAGCGGTAAGCCTATTCCTAACCCTCTTTTGGGTCTCG
ATTCTACAGGTGGAAAACCAATCCCCAACCCACTCCTCGGCCTTGACTCAACTGGCAAACCCATACCAAA
TCCTTTACTTGGATTAGATAGTACCTCTAGCGGTAAGCCTATTCCTAACCCTCTTTTGGGTCTCGATTCT
ACAGGTGGAAAACCAATCCCCAACCCACTCCTCGGCCTTGACTCAACTGGCAAACCCATACCAAATCCTT
TACTTGGATTAGATAGTACCTCTAGATGAGGCGCGCCACTTCTAAATAAGCGAATTTCTTATGATTTATG
ATTTTTATTATTAAATAAGTTATAAAAAAAATAAGTGTATACAAATTTTAAAGTGACTCTTAGGTTTTAA
AACGAAAATTCTTATTCTTGAGTAACTCTTTCCTGTAGGTCAGGTTGCTTTCTCAGGTATAGTATGAGGT
CGCTCTTATTGACCACACCTCTACCGGCAGATCCGCTAGGAGATCTGTTTAGCTTGCCTCGTCCCCGCCG
GGTCACCCGGTCAGCGACATGGAGGCCCAGAATACCCTCCTTGACAGTCTTGACGTGCGCAGCTCAGGGG
CATGATGTGACTGTCGCCCGTACATTTAGCCCATACATCCCCATGTATAATCATTTGCATCCATACATTT
TGATGGCCGCACGGCGCGAAGCAAAAATTACGGCTCCTCGCTGC
