>Addgene plasmid #78364 | pNX3b-PK12 | addgene partial sequence | sequence record 149592 | L4440 5'-AGCGAGTCAGTGAGCGAG-3'
GATGGCGGCGTTAGTATCGAATCGACAGCAGTATAGCGACCAGCATTCACATACGATTGACGCATGATAT
TACTTTCTGCGCACTTAACTTCGCATCTGGGCAGATGATGTCGAGGCGAAAAAAAATATAAATCACGCTA
ACATTTGATTAAAATAGAACAACTACAATGTAAAAAAACTATACAAATGACAAGTTCTTGAAAACAAGAA
TCTTTTTATTGTCAGTACTGATTATTCCTTTGCCCTCGGACGAGTGCTGGGGCGTCGGTTTCCACTATCG
GCGAGTACTTCTACACAGCCATCGGTCCAGACGGCCGCGCTTCTGCGGGCGATTTGTGTACGCCCGACAG
TCCCGGCTCCGGATCGGACGATTGCGTCGCATCGACCCTGCGCCCAAGCTGCATCATCGAAATTGCCGTC
AACCAAGCTCTGATAGAGTTGGTCAAGACCAATGCGGAGCATATACGCCCGGAGCCGCGGCGATCCTGCA
AGCTCCGGATGCCTCCGCTCGAAGTAGCGCGTCTGCTGCTCCATACAAGCCAACCACGGCCTCCAGAAGA
AGATGTTGGCGACCTCGTATTGGGAATCCCCGAACATCGCCTCGCTCCAGTCAATGACCGCTGTTATGCG
GCCATTGTCCGTCAGGACATTGTTGGAGCCGAAATCCGCGTGCATGAGGTGCCGGACTTCGGGGCAGTCC
TCGGCCCAAAGCATCAGCTCATCGAGAGCCTGCGCGACGGACGCACTGACGGTGTCGTCCATCACAGTTT
GCCAGTGATACACATGGGGATCAGCAATCGCGCATATGAAATCACGCCATGTAGTGTATTGACCGATTCC
TTGCGGTCCGAATGGGCCGAACCCGCTCGTCTGGCTAAGATCGGCCGCAGCGATCGCATCCATGGCCTCC
GCGACCGGCTG
